Addgene plasmid #127499: pcDNA3.1/NDUFS2 H60A/myc-His
Purpose: Expresses myc-tagged NDUFS2/H60A in mammalian cells
Depositing lab: Shashi Jain & Dieter Wolf. Depositing organization: Sanford Burnham Prebys Medical Discovery Institute. Publication: Metabolic targeting of cancer by a ubiquinone uncompetitive inhibitor of mitochondrial complex I. Jain S, Hu C, Kluza J, Ke W, Tian G, Giurgiu M, Bleilevens A, Campos AR, Charbono A, Stickeler E, Maurer J, Holinski-Feder E, Vaisburg A, Bureik M, Luo G, Marchetti P, Cheng Y, Wolf DA. Cell Chem Biol. 2021 Nov 23. pii: S2451-9456(21)00479-7. doi: 10.1016/j.chembiol.2021.11.002. PubMed 34852219.
Backbone
  Vector backbone: pcDNA3.1/myc-His(-)A
  Backbone manufacturer: Invitrogen
  Backbone size w/o insert (bp): 5500
  Vector type: Mammalian Expression
  Selectable markers: Neomycin (select with G418)
Growth in bacteria
  Bacterial resistance: Ampicillin, 100 μg/mL
  Growth temperature: 37°C
  Growth strain: DH5alpha
  Copy number: High Copy
Gene/Insert
  Gene/Insert name: NDUFS2 H60A (alt name: NADH:ubiquinone oxidoreductase core subunit S2)
  Species: H. sapiens (human)
  Insert size (bp): 1392
  Mutation: NDUFS2 H60A
  Entrez Gene: NDUFS2 (a.k.a. CI-49, MC1DN6)
  Promoter: CMV
  Tag / fusion protein: myc-His (C terminal on backbone)
  Cloning method: Restriction Enzyme; 5′ cloning site NheI (unknown if destroyed); 3′ cloning site NotI (unknown if destroyed)
  Sequencing primers: 5′ cccaagcaaagaaacagccgcatggaagcctccaccttgg; 3′ ccaaggtggaggcttccatgcggctgtttctttgcttggg
Terms and licenses: Academic/Nonprofit Terms; Industry Terms: Not Available to Industry
How to cite: pcDNA3.1/NDUFS2 H60A/myc-His was a gift from Shashi Jain & Dieter Wolf (Addgene plasmid # 127499 ; http://n2t.net/addgene:127499 ; RRID:Addgene_127499)
