[The description below was written by a language model from this plasmid's Addgene catalogue record and pLannotate feature annotations shown in this document.]
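Description:
pcDNA3.1/NDUFS2 H60A/myc-His is a mammalian expression plasmid built on the Invitrogen pcDNA3.1/myc-His(-)A backbone, with a sequenced length of about 6.9 kb. It is maintained in E. coli as a high-copy plasmid through a ColE1/pUC-type origin and selected with ampicillin via the β-lactamase gene. An f1 origin is also present, which permits single-stranded DNA production. For mammalian cells, an SV40 early promoter drives the neomycin phosphotransferase gene, followed by an SV40 polyadenylation signal, so stable transfectants can be selected with G418.

The payload is the human NDUFS2 coding sequence (about 1.4 kb), encoding a core subunit of mitochondrial respiratory complex I (NADH:ubiquinone oxidoreductase) that is needed for the enzyme's catalytic activity. The insert carries a histidine-to-alanine substitution at position 60 (H60A) and was cloned between NheI and NotI sites. Transcription is driven by the CMV immediate early enhancer and promoter and terminated by the bovine growth hormone polyadenylation signal. A T7 promoter upstream of the insert allows in vitro transcription or serves as a sequencing priming site. The backbone supplies a C-terminal myc-His tag for detection and affinity capture. The automated annotation picks up only the 6xHis portion, labelled as a fragment of a composite tag, and does not call the myc epitope separately. Several other short hits in the table (an HIV-1 LTR fragment, ble and lacI fragments) are probably annotation matches to backbone sequence rather than functional elements.

The stated purpose is expression of myc-tagged NDUFS2 H60A in mammalian cells. The associated publication concerns a ubiquinone-uncompetitive inhibitor of complex I in cancer metabolism, although the record does not state the specific role of the H60A mutant in that work.
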