Features (pLannotate 1.2.2; 21 found; start..end, strand, type, name):
     85..464     +  enhancer       CMV enhancer: human cytomegalovirus immediate early enhancer
    465..668     +  promoter       CMV promoter: human cytomegalovirus (CMV) immediate early promoter
    664..697     +  LTR            5' LTR (truncated) (fragment): truncated 5' long terminal repeat (LTR) from HIV-1
    713..731     +  promoter       T7 promoter: promoter for bacteriophage T7 RNA polymerase
    755..2143    +  CDS            NDUFS2: NDUS2_HUMAN - Experimental evidence at protein level: Swiss-Prot protein existence level 1. Core subunit of the mitochondrial membrane respiratory chain NADH dehydrogenase (Complex I) which catalyzes electron transfer from NADH through the respiratory chain, using ubiquinone as an electron acceptor (PubMed:30922174, PubMed:22036843). Essential for the catalytic activity of complex I (PubMed:30922174, PubMed:22036843). Essential for the assembly of complex I (By similarity). Redox- sensitive, critical component of the oxygen-sensing pathway in the pulmonary vasculature which plays a key role in
   2270..2287    +  CDS            capTEV™ (fragment): composite tag for in vivo biotinylation, TEV protease cleavage, and 6xHis tagging
   2337..2561    +  polyA_signal   bGH poly(A) signal: bovine growth hormone polyadenylation signal
   2565..2586    +  promoter       SV40 promoter (fragment): SV40 enhancer and early promoter
   2607..3035    +  rep_origin     f1 ori (sequence partly withheld): f1 bacteriophage origin of replication; arrow indicates direction of (+) strand synthesis
   3049..3378    +  promoter       SV40 promoter: SV40 enhancer and early promoter
   3445..4236    +  CDS            neo: KKA2_KLEPN - Also known as kan, nptII. Experimental evidence at protein level: Swiss-Prot protein existence level 1. Resistance to kanamycin, neomycin, paromomycin, ribostamycin, butirosin and gentamicin B. From Klebsiella pneumoniae.
   4260..4418    +  CDS            ble (fragment): BLE_KLEPN - Experimental evidence at protein level: Swiss-Prot protein existence level 1. Binding protein with a strong affinity to the bleomycin family of antibiotics. Binds to CL990; an antimitotic-antibiotic compound. From Klebsiella pneumoniae.
   4413..4534    +  polyA_signal   SV40 poly(A) signal: SV40 polyadenylation signal
   4607..4623    -  protein_bind   lac operator: The lac repressor binds to the lac operator to inhibit transcription in E. coli. This inhibition can be relieved by adding lactose or isopropyl-β-D-thiogalactopyranoside (IPTG). lac repressor encoded by lacI
   4631..4661    -  promoter       lac promoter: promoter for the E. coli lac operon
   4676..4697    -  protein_bind   CAP binding site: CAP binding activates transcription in the presence of cAMP. E. coli catabolite activator protein
   4710..4802    -  CDS            lacI (fragment): lac repressor; lacI; The lac repressor binds to the lac operator to inhibit transcription in E. coli. This inhibition can be relieved by adding lactose or isopropyl-β-D-thiogalactopyranoside (IPTG).
   4985..5573    -  rep_origin     ori: high-copy-number ColE1/pMB1/pBR322/pUC origin of replication
   5744..6604    -  CDS            AmpR: β-lactamase; bla; confers resistance to ampicillin, carbenicillin, and related antibiotics
   6605..6709    -  promoter       AmpR promoter: bla
   6768..6820    -  misc_feature   bom (fragment): basis of mobility region from pBR322
>Addgene plasmid #127499 | pcDNA3.1/NDUFS2 H60A/myc-His | addgene full sequence | sequence record 249979 | Addgene NGS Result
GCTTGACCGACAATTGCATGAAGAATCTGCTTAGGGTTAGGCGTTTTGCGCTGCTTCGCGATGTACGGGC
CAGATATACGCGTTGACATTGATTATTGACTAGTTATTAATAGTAATCAATTACGGGGTCATTAGTTCAT
AGCCCATATATGGAGTTCCGCGTTACATAACTTACGGTAAATGGCCCGCCTGGCTGACCGCCCAACGACC
CCCGCCCATTGACGTCAATAATGACGTATGTTCCCATAGTAACGCCAATAGGGACTTTCCATTGACGTCA
ATGGGTGGAGTATTTACGGTAAACTGCCCACTTGGCAGTACATCAAGTGTATCATATGCCAAGTACGCCC
CCTATTGACGTCAATGACGGTAAATGGCCCGCCTGGCATTATGCCCAGTACATGACCTTATGGGACTTTC
CTACTTGGCAGTACATCTACGTATTAGTCATCGCTATTACCATGGTGATGCGGTTTTGGCAGTACATCAA
TGGGCGTGGATAGCGGTTTGACTCACGGGGATTTCCAAGTCTCCACCCCATTGACGTCAATGGGAGTTTG
TTTTGGCACCAAAATCAACGGGACTTTCCAAAATGTCGTAACAACTCCGCCCCATTGACGCAAATGGGCG
GTAGGCGTGTACGGTGGGAGGTCTATATAAGCAGAGCTCTCTGGCTAACTAGAGAACCCACTGCTTACTG
GCTTATCGAAATTAATACGACTCACTATAGGGAGACCCAAGCTGGCTAGCTAAGATGGCGGCGCTGAGGG
CTTTGTGCGGCTTCCGGGGCGTCGCGGCCCAGGTGCTGCGGCCTGGGGCTGGAGTCCGATTGCCGATTCA
GCCCAGCAGAGGTGTTCGGCAGTGGCAGCCAGATGTGGAATGGGCACAGCAGTTTGGGGGAGCTGTTATG
TACCCAAGCAAAGAAACAGCCGCATGGAAGCCTCCACCTTGGAATGATGTGGACCCTCCAAAGGACACAA
TTGTGAAGAACATTACCCTGAACTTTGGGCCCCAACACCCAGCAGCGCATGGTGTCCTGCGACTAGTGAT
GGAATTGAGTGGGGAGATGGTGCGGAAGTGTGATCCTCACATCGGGCTCCTGCACCGAGGCACTGAGAAG
CTCATTGAATACAAGACCTATCTTCAGGCCCTTCCATACTTTGACCGGCTAGACTATGTGTCCATGATGT
GTAACGAACAGGCCTATTCTCTAGCTGTGGAGAAGTTGCTAAACATCCGGCCTCCTCCTCGGGCACAGTG
GATCCGAGTGCTGTTTGGAGAAATCACACGTTTGTTGAACCACATCATGGCTGTGACCACACATGCCCTG
GACCTTGGGGCCATGACCCCTTTCTTCTGGCTGTTTGAAGAAAGGGAGAAGATGTTTGAGTTCTACGAGC
GAGTGTCTGGAGCCCGAATGCATGCTGCTTATATCCGGCCAGGAGGAGTGCACCAGGACCTACCCCTTGG
GCTTATGGATGACATTTATCAGTTTTCTAAGAACTTCTCTCTTCGGCTTGATGAGTTGGAGGAGTTGCTG
ACCAACAATAGGATCTGGCGAAATCGGACAATTGACATTGGGGTTGTAACAGCAGAAGAAGCACTTAACT
ATGGTTTTAGTGGAGTGATGCTTCGGGGCTCAGGCATCCAGTGGGACCTGCGGAAGACCCAGCCCTATGA
TGTTTACGACCAGGTTGAGTTTGATGTTCCTGTTGGTTCTCGAGGGGACTGCTATGATAGGTACCTGTGC
CGGGTGGAGGAGATGCGCCAGTCCCTGAGAATTATCGCACAGTGTCTAAACAAGATGCCTCCTGGGGAGA
TCAAGGTTGATGATGCCAAAGTGTCTCCACCTAAGCGAGCAGAGATGAAGACTTCCATGGAGTCACTGAT
TCATCACTTTAAGTTGTATACTGAGGGCTACCAAGTTCCTCCAGGAGCCACATATACTGCCATTGAGGCT
CCCAAGGGAGAGTTTGGGGTGTACCTGGTGTCTGATGGCAGCAGCCGCCCTTATCGATGCAAGATCAAGG
CTCCTGGTTTTGCCCATCTGGCTGGTTTGGACAAGATGTCTAAGGGACACATGTTGGCAGATGTCGTTGC
CATCATAGGTACCCAAGATATTGTATTTGGAGAAGTAGATCGGGCGGCCGCCACTGTGCTGGATATCTGC
AGAATTCCACCACACTGGACTAGTGGATCCGAGCTCGGTACCAAGCTTGGGCCCGAACAAAAACTCATCT
CAGAAGAGGATCTGAATAGCGCCGTCGACCATCATCATCATCATCATTGAGTTTAAACGGTCTCCAGCTT
AAGTTTAAACCGCTGATCAGCCTCGACTGTGCCTTCTAGTTGCCAGCCATCTGTTGTTTGCCCCTCCCCC
GTGCCTTCCTTGACCCTGGAAGGTGCCACTCCCACTGTCCTTTCCTAATAAAATGAGGAAATTGCATCGC
ATTGTCTGAGTAGGTGTCATTCTATTCTGGGGGGTGGGGTGGGGCAGGACAGCAAGGGGGAGGATTGGGA
AGACAATAGCAGGCATGCTGGGGATGCGGTGGGCTCTATGGCTTCTGAGGCGGAAAGAACCAGCTGGGGC
TCTAGGGGGTATCCCC
[124 nt withheld, positions 2607-2730]
C
[91 nt withheld, positions 2732-2822]
A
[49 nt withheld, positions 2824-2872]
CCTTTGACGTTGGAGTCCACGTTCTTT
[37 nt withheld, positions 2900-2936]
ACCCTATCTCGGTCTATTCTTTTGATTTATAAGGGATTTTGCCGATTTCGGCCTATTGGTTAAAAAATGA
GCTGATTTAACAAAAATTTAACGCGAATTAATTCTGTGGAATGTGTGTCAGTTAGGGTGTGGAAAGTCCC
CAGGCTCCCCAGCAGGCAGAAGTATGCAAAGCATGCATCTCAATTAGTCAGCAACCAGGTGTGGAAAGTC
CCCAGGCTCCCCAGCAGGCAGAAGTATGCAAAGCATGCATCTCAATTAGTCAGCAACCATAGTCCCGCCC
CTAACTCCGCCCATCCCGCCCCTAACTCCGCCCAGTTCCGCCCATTCTCCGCCCCATGGCTGACTAATTT
TTTTTATTTATGCAGAGGCCGAGGCCGCCTCTGCCTCTGAGCTATTCCAGAAGTAGTGAGGAGGCTTTTT
TGGAGGCCTAGGCTTTTGCAAAAAGCTCCCGGGAGCTTGTATATCCATTTTCGGATCTGATCAAGAGACA
GGATGAGGATCGTTTCGCATGATTGAACAAGATGGATTGCACGCAGGTTCTCCGGCCGCTTGGGTGGAGA
GGCTATTCGGCTATGACTGGGCACAACAGACAATCGGCTGCTCTGATGCCGCCGTGTTCCGGCTGTCAGC
GCAGGGGCGCCCGGTTCTTTTTGTCAAGACCGACCTGTCCGGTGCCCTGAATGAACTGCAGGACGAGGCA
GCGCGGCTATCGTGGCTGGCCACGACGGGCGTTCCTTGCGCAGCTGTGCTCGACGTTGTCACTGAAGCGG
GAAGGGACTGGCTGCTATTGGGCGAAGTGCCGGGGCAGGATCTCCTGTCATCTCACCTTGCTCCTGCCGA
GAAAGTATCCATCATGGCTGATGCAATGCGGCGGCTGCATACGCTTGATCCGGCTACCTGCCCATTCGAC
CACCAAGCGAAACATCGCATCGAGCGAGCACGTACTCGGATGGAAGCCGGTCTTGTCGATCAGGATGATC
TGGACGAAGAGCATCAGGGGCTCGCGCCAGCCGAACTGTTCGCCAGGCTCAAGGCGCGCATGCCCGACGG
CGAGGATCTCGTCGTGACCCATGGCGATGCCTGCTTGCCGAATATCATGGTGGAAAATGGCCGCTTTTCT
GGATTCATCGACTGTGGCCGGCTGGGTGTGGCGGACCGCTATCAGGACATAGCGTTGGCTACCCGTGATA
TTGCTGAAGAGCTTGGCGGCGAATGGGCTGACCGCTTCCTCGTGCTTTACGGTATCGCCGCTCCCGATTC
GCAGCGCATCGCCTTCTATCGCCTTCTTGACGAGTTCTTCTGAGCGGGACTCTGGGGTTCGAAATGACCG
ACCAAGCGACGCCCAACCTGCCATCACGAGATTTCGATTCCACCGCCGCCTTCTATGAAAGGTTGGGCTT
CGGAATCGTTTTCCGGGACGCCGGCTGGATGATCCTCCAGCGCGGGGATCTCATGCTGGAGTTCTTCGCC
CACCCCAACTTGTTTATTGCAGCTTATAATGGTTACAAATAAAGCAATAGCATCACAAATTTCACAAATA
AAGCATTTTTTTCACTGCATTCTAGTTGTGGTTTGTCCAAACTCATCAATGTATCTTATCATGTCTGTAT
ACCGTCGACCTCTAGCTAGAGCTTGGCGTAATCATGGTCATAGCTGTTTCCTGTGTGAAATTGTTATCCG
CTCACAATTCCACACAACATACGAGCCGGAAGCATAAAGTGTAAAGCCTGGGGTGCCTAATGAGTGAGCT
AACTCACATTAATTGCGTTGCGCTCACTGCCCGCTTTCCAGTCGGGAAACCTGTCGTGCCAGCTGCATTA
ATGAATCGGCCAACGCGCGGGGAGAGGCGGTTTGCGTATTGGGCGCTCTTCCGCTTCCTCGCTCACTGAC
TCGCTGCGCTCGGTCGTTCGGCTGCGGCGAGCGGTATCAGCTCACTCAAAGGCGGTAATACGGTTATCCA
CAGAATCAGGGGATAACGCAGGAAAGAACATGTGAGCAAAAGGCCAGCAAAAGGCCAGGAACCGTAAAAA
GGCCGCGTTGCTGGCGTTTTTCCATAGGCTCCGCCCCCCTGACGAGCATCACAAAAATCGACGCTCAAGT
CAGAGGTGGCGAAACCCGACAGGACTATAAAGATACCAGGCGTTTCCCCCTGGAAGCTCCCTCGTGCGCT
CTCCTGTTCCGACCCTGCCGCTTACCGGATACCTGTCCGCCTTTCTCCCTTCGGGAAGCGTGGCGCTTTC
TCATAGCTCACGCTGTAGGTATCTCAGTTCGGTGTAGGTCGTTCGCTCCAAGCTGGGCTGTGTGCACGAA
CCCCCCGTTCAGCCCGACCGCTGCGCCTTATCCGGTAACTATCGTCTTGAGTCCAACCCGGTAAGACACG
ACTTATCGCCACTGGCAGCAGCCACTGGTAACAGGATTAGCAGAGCGAGGTATGTAGGCGGTGCTACAGA
GTTCTTGAAGTGGTGGCCTAACTACGGCTACACTAGAAGAACAGTATTTGGTATCTGCGCTCTGCTGAAG
CCAGTTACCTTCGGAAAAAGAGTTGGTAGCTCTTGATCCGGCAAACAAACCACCGCTGGTAGCGGTGGTT
TTTTTGTTTGCAAGCAGCAGATTACGCGCAGAAAAAAAGGATCTCAAGAAGATCCTTTGATCTTTTCTAC
GGGGTCTGACGCTCAGTGGAACGAAAACTCACGTTAAGGGATTTTGGTCATGAGATTATCAAAAAGGATC
TTCACCTAGATCCTTTTAAATTAAAAATGAAGTTTTAAATCAATCTAAAGTATATATGAGTAAACTTGGT
CTGACAGTTACCAATGCTTAATCAGTGAGGCACCTATCTCAGCGATCTGTCTATTTCGTTCATCCATAGT
TGCCTGACTCCCCGTCGTGTAGATAACTACGATACGGGAGGGCTTACCATCTGGCCCCAGTGCTGCAATG
ATACCGCGAGACCCACGCTCACCGGCTCCAGATTTATCAGCAATAAACCAGCCAGCCGGAAGGGCCGAGC
GCAGAAGTGGTCCTGCAACTTTATCCGCCTCCATCCAGTCTATTAATTGTTGCCGGGAAGCTAGAGTAAG
TAGTTCGCCAGTTAATAGTTTGCGCAACGTTGTTGCCATTGCTACAGGCATCGTGGTGTCACGCTCGTCG
TTTGGTATGGCTTCATTCAGCTCCGGTTCCCAACGATCAAGGCGAGTTACATGATCCCCCATGTTGTGCA
AAAAAGCGGTTAGCTCCTTCGGTCCTCCGATCGTTGTCAGAAGTAAGTTGGCCGCAGTGTTATCACTCAT
GGTTATGGCAGCACTGCATAATTCTCTTACTGTCATGCCATCCGTAAGATGCTTTTCTGTGACTGGTGAG
TACTCAACCAAGTCATTCTGAGAATAGTGTATGCGGCGACCGAGTTGCTCTTGCCCGGCGTCAATACGGG
ATAATACCGCGCCACATAGCAGAACTTTAAAAGTGCTCATCATTGGAAAACGTTCTTCGGGGCGAAAACT
CTCAAGGATCTTACCGCTGTTGAGATCCAGTTCGATGTAACCCACTCGTGCACCCAACTGATCTTCAGCA
TCTTTTACTTTCACCAGCGTTTCTGGGTGAGCAAAAACAGGAAGGCAAAATGCCGCAAAAAAGGGAATAA
GGGCGACACGGAAATGTTGAATACTCATACTCTTCCTTTTTCAATATTATTGAAGCATTTATCAGGGTTA
TTGTCTCATGAGCGGATACATATTTGAATGTATTTAGAAAAATAAACAAATAGGGGTTCCGCGCACATTT
CCCCGAAAAGTGCCACCTGACGTCGACGGATCGGGAGATCTCCCGATCCCCTATGGTGCACTCTCAGTAC
AATCTGCTCTGATGCCGCATAGTTAAGCCAGTATCTGCTCCCTGCTTGTGTGTTGGAGGTCGCTGAGTAG
TGCGCGAGCAAAATTTAAGCTACAACAAGGCAAG
